Addgene plasmid #109886: pHH0103_DOK6_IRS
Purpose: Protein expression and purification of DOK6_IRS
Depositing lab: Sachdev Sidhu. Depositing organization: University of Toronto. Publication: Large-scale survey and database of high affinity ligands for peptide recognition modules. Teyra J, Kelil A, Jain S, Helmy M, Jajodia R, Hooda Y, Gu J, D'Cruz AA, Nicholson SE, Min J, Sudol M, Kim PM, Bader GD, Sidhu SS. Mol Syst Biol. 2020 Dec;16(12):e9310. doi: 10.15252/msb.20199310. PubMed 33438817.
Backbone
  Vector backbone: pHH0103
  Vector type: Bacterial Expression
Growth in bacteria
  Bacterial resistance: Ampicillin, 100 μg/mL
  Growth temperature: 37°C
  Growth strain: DH5alpha
  Copy number: Low Copy
Gene/Insert
  Gene/Insert name: DOK6_IRS
  Species: H. sapiens (human)
  Entrez Gene: DOK6 (a.k.a. DOK5L, HsT3226, MGC20785)
  Cloning method: Restriction Enzyme; 5′ cloning site Sfi1 (unknown if destroyed); 3′ cloning site Not1 (unknown if destroyed)
Terms and licenses: Academic/Nonprofit Terms; Industry Terms: Not Available to Industry
How to cite: pHH0103_DOK6_IRS was a gift from Sachdev Sidhu (Addgene plasmid # 109886 ; http://n2t.net/addgene:109886 ; RRID:Addgene_109886)
