[The description below was written by a language model from this plasmid's Addgene catalogue record and pLannotate feature annotations shown in this document.]
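Description:
pHH0103_DOK6_IRS is a 7,044-nt bacterial expression plasmid built on the pHH0103 backbone for producing and purifying a domain of the human adaptor protein DOK6 in E. coli. It replicates from a ColE1/pBR322-type origin with an adjacent bom region. The rop gene is annotated only as two fragments, interrupted by an inserted f1 phage origin, and the catalogue lists the plasmid as low copy. Selection is by ampicillin through the bla gene and its native promoter.

The expression cassette is driven by the hybrid tac promoter followed by a lac operator. A plasmid-borne lacI gene under the stronger lacIq promoter supplies the repressor, so transcription is held off until induced with IPTG. The open reading frame begins with a 6xHis tag followed by Schistosoma japonicum glutathione S-transferase, and a roughly 320-bp fragment of DOK6 lies downstream of these. This fragment was cloned between SfiI and NotI sites. The name suggests it corresponds to the IRS-type phosphotyrosine-binding domain, although the record does not give domain boundaries. The resulting His-GST fusion offers two affinity handles for purification. The fd phage terminator lies just after the insert.

Downstream of the terminator are fragments of M13 gene III, a short tetracycline-resistance remnant and a partial tet promoter. These appear to be leftovers of a phagemid/pBR322 lineage rather than functional parts of the expression unit. The associated publication describes a large-scale survey of high-affinity ligands for peptide recognition modules, which is consistent with using the purified domain as a target in binding studies.
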