Features (pLannotate 1.2.2; 21 found; start..end, strand, type, name):
      1..29      +  promoter       tac promoter: strong E. coli promoter; hybrid between the trp and lac UV5 promoters
     37..53      +  protein_bind   lac operator: The lac repressor binds to the lac operator to inhibit transcription in E. coli. This inhibition can be relieved by adding lactose or isopropyl-β-D-thiogalactopyranoside (IPTG). lac repressor encoded by lacI
    138..155     +  CDS            6xHis: 6xHis affinity tag
    171..824     +  CDS            GST26_SCHJA: Experimental evidence at protein level: Swiss-Prot protein existence level 1. GST isoenzymes appear to play a central role in the parasite detoxification system. Other functions are also suspected including a role in increasing the solubility of haematin in the parasite gut. From Schistosoma japonicum (Blood fluke).
    906..1223    +  CDS            DOK6 (fragment): DOK6_HUMAN - Also known as DOK5L. Experimental evidence at protein level: Swiss-Prot protein existence level 1. DOK proteins are enzymatically inert adaptor or scaffolding proteins. They provide a docking platform for the assembly of multimolecular signaling complexes. DOK6 promotes Ret-mediated neurite growth. May have a role in brain development and/or maintenance. From Homo sapiens (Human).
   1239..1286    +  terminator     fd terminator (sequence withheld): central terminator from bacteriophage fd (Otsuka and Kunisawa, 1982)
   1291..1503    +  CDS            M13 gene III (fragment) (sequence partly withheld): pIII; III; minor coat protein
   1518..1988    +  CDS            M13 gene III (fragment) (sequence partly withheld): pIII; III; minor coat protein
   2010..2080    +  CDS            TcR (fragment): tetracycline efflux protein; tet; confers resistance to tetracycline
   2322..2702    -  CDS            YPB1_ECOLX: Protein predicted: Swiss-Prot protein existence level 4. From Escherichia coli.
   2719..2870    +  CDS            rop (fragment): Rop protein, which maintains plasmids at low copy number; rop
   2906..3334    -  rep_origin     f1 ori (sequence partly withheld): f1 bacteriophage origin of replication; arrow indicates direction of (+) strand synthesis
   3343..3382    +  CDS            rop (fragment): Rop protein, which maintains plasmids at low copy number; rop
   3484..3624    +  misc_feature   bom: basis of mobility region from pBR322
   3810..4397    -  rep_origin     ori: high-copy-number ColE1/pMB1/pBR322/pUC origin of replication
   4568..5428    -  CDS            AmpR: β-lactamase; bla; confers resistance to ampicillin, carbenicillin, and related antibiotics
   5429..5533    -  promoter       AmpR promoter: bla
   5642..5719    +  promoter       lacIq promoter: lacI (mutant); In the lacIq allele, a single base change in the promoter boosts expression of the lacI gene about 10-fold.
   5720..6802    +  CDS            lacI: lac repressor; lacI; The lac repressor binds to the lac operator to inhibit transcription in E. coli. This inhibition can be relieved by adding lactose or isopropyl-β-D-thiogalactopyranoside (IPTG).
   6815..6836    +  protein_bind   CAP binding site: CAP binding activates transcription in the presence of cAMP. E. coli catabolite activator protein
   6855..6872    +  promoter       tet promoter (fragment): E. coli promoter for tetracycline efflux protein gene
>Addgene plasmid #109886 | pHH0103_DOK6_IRS | addgene full sequence | sequence record 214925 | Addgene NGS Result
TTGACAATTAATCATCGGCTCGTATAATGTGTGGAATTGTGAGCGGATAACAATTTCACACAGGAAACAG
CCAGTCCGTTTAGGTGTTTTCACGAGCACTTCACCAACAAGGACCATAGATTATGAAAATCGAAGAACAC
CATCACCATCACCATTCCAGCGGTAAGCTTATGTCCCCTATACTAGGTTATTGGAAAATTAAGGGCCTTG
TGCAACCCACTCGACTTCTTTTGGAATATCTTGAAGAAAAATATGAAGAGCATTTGTATGAGCGCGATGA
AGGTGATAAATGGCGAAACAAAAAGTTTGAATTGGGTTTGGAGTTTCCCAATCTTCCTTATTATATTGAT
GGTGATGTTAAATTAACACAGTCTATGGCCATCATACGTTATATAGCTGACAAGCACAACATGTTGGGTG
GTTGTCCAAAAGAGCGTGCAGAGATTTCAATGCTTGAAGGAGCGGTTTTGGATATTAGATACGGTGTTTC
GAGAATTGCATATAGTAAAGACTTTGAAACTCTCAAAGTTGATTTTCTTAGCAAGCTACCTGAAATGCTG
AAAATGTTCGAAGATCGTTTATGTCATAAAACATATTTAAATGGTGATCATGTAACCCATCCTGACTTCA
TGTTGTATGACGCTCTTGATGTTGTTTTATACATGGACCCAATGTGCCTGGATGCGTTCCCAAAATTAGT
TTGTTTTAAAAAACGTATTGAAGCTATCCCACAAATTGATAAGTACTTGAAATCCAGCAAGTATATAGCA
TGGCCTTTGCAGGGCTGGCAAGCCACGTTTGGTGGTGGCGACCATCCTCCAAAATCGGATCTGGAAGTTC
TGTTCCAGGGGCCCCTGTCCAGCGGTCTGGTTCCGCGTGGTTCCGGTACCGCGGCCCAGCCGGCCCAACG
CGAACAAAACGAACGCTTCAATGTCTACCTGATGCCGACCCCGAACCTGGATATTTATGGCGAATGTACG
ATGCAGATTACGCATGAAAACATTTATCTGTGGGATATCCACAATGCAAAAGTGAAGCTGGTTATGTGGC
CGCTGAGCTCTCTGCGTCGCTACGGTCGTGATAGTACCTGGTTTACGTTCGAATCCGGTCGCATGTGCGA
CACCGGCGAAGGTCTGTTTACCTTCCAGACGCGTGAAGGCGAAATGATTTATCAAAAAGTCCATAGCGCG
ACGCTGGCGATCGCAGAACAGCACGAACGCCTGGCGGCCGCATA
[142 nt withheld, positions 1235-1376]
C
[98 nt withheld, positions 1378-1475]
AGTTTGTACTGGTGACGAAACTCAGTGTCTAGCTAGAGTGGC
[149 nt withheld, positions 1518-1666]
T
[41 nt withheld, positions 1668-1708]
T
[62 nt withheld, positions 1710-1771]
A
[35 nt withheld, positions 1773-1807]
CCTCCCTCAATCGGTTGAATGTCGCCCTTTTGTCTTTGGCGCTGGTAAACCATATGAA
[86 nt withheld, positions 1866-1951]
T
[54 nt withheld, positions 1953-2006]
CTAGCGCCGCCCTATACCTTGTCTGCCTCCCCGCGTTGCGTCGCGGTGCATGGAGCCGGGCCACCTCGAC
CTGAATGGAAGCCGGCGGCACCTCGCTAACGGATTCACCACTCCAAGAATTGGAGCCAATCAATTCTTGC
GGAGAACTGTGAATGCGCAAACCAACCCTTGGCAGAACATATCCATCGCGTCCGCCATCTCCAGCAGCCG
CACGCGGCGCATCTCGGGCAGCGTTGGGTCCTGGCCACGGGTGCGCATGATCGTGCTCCTGTCGTTGAGG
ACCCGGCTAGGCTGGCGGGGTTGCCTTACTGGTTAGCAGAATGAATCACCGATACGCGAGCGAACGTGAA
GCGACTGCTGCTGCAAAACGTCTGCGACCTGAGCAACAACATGAATGGTCTTCGGTTTCCGTGTTTCGTA
AAGTCTGGAAACGCGGAAGTCAGCGCCCTGCACCATTATGTTCCGGATCTGCATCGCAGGATGCTGCTGG
CTACCCTGTGGAACACCTACATCTGTATTAACGAAGCGCTGGCATTGACCCTGAGTGATTTTTCTCTGGT
CCCGCCGCATCCATACCGCCAGTTGTTTACCCTCACAACGTTCCAGTAACCGGGCATGTTCATCATCAGT
AACCCGTATCGTGAGCATCCTCTCTCGTTTCATCGGTATCATTACCCCCATGAACAGAAATCCCCCTTAC
ACGGAGGCATCAGTGACCAAACAGGAAAAAACCGCCCTTAACATGGCCCGCTTTATCAGAAGCCAGACAT
TAACGCTTCTGGAGAAACTCAACGAGCTGGACGCGGATGAACAGGCAGACATCTGTGAATCGCTTCACGA
CCACGCTGATGAGCTTTACCGCAGGATCCGCGAAATTGTAAGCGTTAATATTTTGTTAAAATTCGCGTTA
AATTTTTGTTAAATCAGCTCATTTTTTAACCAATAGGCCGAAATCGGCAAAATCCCTTATAAATCAAAAG
AATAGACCGAGATAGGGT
[37 nt withheld, positions 3005-3041]
AAAGAACGTGGACTCCAACGTCAAAGG
[49 nt withheld, positions 3069-3117]
T
[91 nt withheld, positions 3119-3209]
G
[124 nt withheld, positions 3211-3334]
CGCGGATCCTGCCTCGCGCGTTTCGGTGATGACGGTGAAAACCTCTGACACATGCAGCTCCCGGAGACGG
TCACAGCTTGTCTGTAAGCGGATGCCGGGAGCAGACAAGCCCGTCAGGGCGCGTCAGCGGGTGTTGGCGG
GTGTCGGGGCGCAGCCATGACCCAGTCACGTAGCGATAGCGGAGTGTATACTGGCTTAACTATGCGGCAT
CAGAGCAGATTGTACTGAGAGTGCACCATATGCGGTGTGAAATACCGCACAGATGCGTAAGGAGAAAATA
CCGCATCAGGCGCTCTTCCGCTTCCTCGCTCACTGACTCGCTGCGCTCGGTCGTTCGGCTGCGGCGAGCG
GTATCAGCTCACTCAAAGGCGGTAATACGGTTATCCACAGAATCAGGGGATAACGCAGGAAAGAACATGT
GAGCAAAAGGCCAGCAAAAGGCCAGGAACCGTAAAAAGGCCGCGTTGCTGGCGTTTTTCCATAGGCTCCG
CCCCCCTGACGAGCATCACAAAAATCGACGCTCAAGTCAGAGGTGGCGAAACCCGACAGGACTATAAAGA
TACCAGGGTTTCCCCCTGGAAGCTCCCTCGTGCGCTCTCCTGTTCCGACCCTGCCGCTTACCGGATACCT
GTCCGCCTTTCTCCCTTCGGGAAGCGTGGCGCTTTCTCATAGCTCACGCTGTAGGTATCTCAGTTCGGTG
TAGGTCGTTCGCTCCAAGCTGGGCTGTGTGCACGAACCCCCCGTTCAGCCCGACCGCTGCGCCTTATCCG
GTAACTATCGTCTTGAGTCCAACCCGGTAAGACACGACTTATCGCCACTGGCAGCAGCCACTGGTAACAG
GATTAGCAGAGCGAGGTATGTAGGCGGTGCTACAGAGTTCTTGAAGTGGTGGCCTAACTACGGCTACACT
AGAAGGACAGTATTTGGTATCTGCGCTCTGCTGAAGCCAGTTACCTTCGGAAAAAGAGTTGGTAGCTCTT
GATCCGGCAAACAAACCACCGCTGGTAGCGGTGGTTTTTTTGTTTGCAAGCAGCAGATTACGCGCAGAAA
AAAAGGATCTCAAGAAGATCCTTTGATCTTTTCTACGGGGTCTGACGCTCAGTGGAACGAAAACTCACGT
TAAGGGATTTTGGTCATGAGATTATCAAAAAGGATCTTCACCTAGATCCTTTTAAATTAAAAATGAAGTT
TTAAATCAATCTAAAGTATATATGAGTAAACTTGGTCTGACAGTTACCAATGCTTAATCAGTGAGGCACC
TATCTCAGCGATCTGTCTATTTCGTTCATCCATAGTTGCCTGACTCCCCGTCGTGTAGATAACTACGATA
CGGGAGGGCTTACCATCTGGCCCCAGTGCTGCAATGATACCGCGAGACCCACGCTCACCGGCTCCAGATT
TATCAGCAATAAACCAGCCAGCCGGAAGGGCCGAGCGCAGAAGTGGTCCTGCAACTTTATCCGCCTCCAT
CCAGTCTATTAATTGTTGCCGGGAAGCTAGAGTAAGTAGTTCGCCAGTTAATAGTTTGCGCAACGTTGTT
GCCATTGCTGCAGGCATCGTGGTGTCACGCTCGTCGTTTGGTATGGCTTCATTCAGCTCCGGTTCCCAAC
GATCAAGGCGAGTTACATGATCCCCCATGTTGTGCAAAAAAGCGGTTAGCTCCTTCGGTCCTCCGATCGT
TGTCAGAAGTAAGTTGGCCGCAGTGTTATCACTCATGGTTATGGCAGCACTGCATAATTCTCTTACTGTC
ATGCCATCCGTAAGATGCTTTTCTGTGACTGGTGAGTACTCAACCAAGTCATTCTGAGAATAGTGTATGC
GGCGACCGAGTTGCTCTTGCCCGGCGTCAACACGGGATAATACCGCGCCACATAGCAGAACTTTAAAAGT
GCTCATCATTGGAAAACGTTCTTCGGGGCGAAAACTCTCAAGGATCTTACCGCTGTTGAGATCCAGTTCG
ATGTAACCCACTCGTGCACCCAACTGATCTTCAGCATCTTTTACTTTCACCAGCGTTTCTGGGTGAGCAA
AAACAGGAAGGCAAAATGCCGCAAAAAAGGGAATAAGGGCGACACGGAAATGTTGAATACTCATACTCTT
CCTTTTTCAATATTATTGAAGCATTTATCAGGGTTATTGTCTCATGAGCGGATACATATTTGAATGTATT
TAGAAAAATAAACAAATAGGGGTTCCGCGCACATTTCCCCGAAAAGTGCCACCTGACGTCTAAGAAACCA
TTATTATCATGACATTAACCTATAAAAATAGGCGTATCACGAGGCCCTTTCGTCTTCAAGAATTCCCGAC
ACCATCGAATGGTGCAAAACCTTTCGCGGTATGGCATGATAGCGCCCGGAAGAGAGTCAATTCAGGGTGG
TGAATGTGAAACCAGTAACGTTATACGATGTCGCAGAGTATGCCGGTGTCTCTTATCAGACCGTTTCCCG
CGTGGTGAACCAGGCCAGCCACGTTTCTGCGAAAACGCGGGAAAAAGTGGAAGCGGCGATGGCGGAGCTG
AATTACATTCCCAACCGCGTGGCACAACAACTGGCGGGCAAACAGTCGTTGCTGATTGGCGTTGCCACCT
CCAGTCTGGCCCTGCACGCGCCGTCGCAAATTGTCGCGGCGATTAAATCTCGCGCCGATCAACTGGGTGC
CAGCGTGGTGGTGTCGATGGTAGAACGAAGCGGCGTCGAAGCCTGTAAAGCGGCGGTGCACAATCTTCTC
GCGCAACGCGTCAGTGGGCTGATCATTAACTATCCGCTGGATGACCAGGATGCCATTGCTGTGGAAGCTG
CCTGCACTAATGTTCCGGCGTTATTTCTTGATGTCTCTGACCAGACACCCATCAACAGTATTATTTTCTC
CCATGAAGACGGTACGCGACTGGGCGTGGAGCATCTGGTCGCATTGGGTCACCAGCAAATCGCGCTGTTA
GCGGGCCCATTAAGTTCTGTCTCGGCGCGTCTGCGTCTGGCTGGCTGGCATAAATATCTCACTCGCAATC
AAATTCAGCCGATAGCGGAACGGGAAGGCGACTGGAGTGCCATGTCCGGTTTTCAACAAACCATGCAAAT
GCTGAATGAGGGCATCGTTCCCACTGCGATGCTGGTTGCCAACGATCAGATGGCGCTGGGCGCAATGCGC
GCCATTACCGAGTCCGGGCTGCGCGTTGGTGCGGATATCTCGGTAGTGGGATACGACGATACCGAAGACA
GCTCATGTTATATCCCGCCGTTAACCACCATCAAACAGGATTTTCGCCTGCTGGGGCAAACCAGCGTGGA
CCGCTTGCTGCAACTCTCTCAGGGCCAGGCGGTGAAGGGCAATCAGCTGTTGCCCGTCTCACTGGTGAAA
AGAAAAACCACCCTGGCGCCCAATACGCAAACCGCCTCTCCCCGCGCGTTGGCCGATTCATTAATGCAGC
TGGCACGACAGGTTTCCCGACTGGAAAGCGGGCAGTGAGCGCAACGCAATTAATGTAAGTTAGCTCACTC
ATTAGGCACAATTCTCATGTTTGACAGCTTATCATCGACTGCACGGTGCACCAATGCTTCTGGCGTCAGG
CAGCCATCGGAAGCTGTGGTATGGCTGTGCAGGTCGTAAATCACTGCATAATTCGTGTCGCTCAAGGCGC
ACTCCCGTTCTGGATAATGTTTTTTGCGCCGACATCATAACGGTTCTGGCAAATATTCTGAAATGAGCTG
