>Addgene plasmid #109886 | pHH0103_DOK6_IRS | depositor partial sequence | sequence record 206838 | pHH0103_DOK6_IRS sequence 339 bps
GGCCCAGCCGGCCCAACGCGAACAAAACGAACGCTTCAATGTCTACCTGATGCCGACCCCGAACCTGGAT
ATTTATGGCGAATGTACGATGCAGATTACGCATGAAAACATTTATCTGTGGGATATCCACAATGCAAAAG
TGAAGCTGGTTATGTGGCCGCTGAGCTCTCTGCGTCGCTACGGTCGTGATAGTACCTGGTTTACGTTCGA
ATCCGGTCGCATGTGCGACACCGGCGAAGGTCTGTTTACCTTCCAGACGCGTGAAGGCGAAATGATTTAT
CAAAAAGTCCATAGCGCGACGCTGGCGATCGCAGAACAGCACGAACGCCTGGCGGCCGC
